>Addgene plasmid #114919 | EFR D5_pECIA14 | addgene full sequence | sequence record 288213 | Addgene NGS Result
GTAAAACGACGGCCAGTGAATTAATTCGTTGCAGGACAGGATGTGGTGCCCGATGTGACTAGCTCTTTGC
TGCAGGCCGTCCTATCCTCTGGTTCCGATAAGAGACCCAGAACTCCGGCCCCCCACCGCCCACCGCCACC
CCCATACATATGTGGTACGCAAGTAAGAGTGCCTGCGCATGCCCCATGTGCCCCACCAAGAGCTTTGCAT
CCCATACAAGTCCCCAAAGTGGAGAACCGAACCAATTCTTCGCGGGCAGAACAAAAGCTTCTGCACACGT
CTCCACTCGAATTTGGAGCCGGCCGGCGTGTGCAAAAGAGGTGAATCGAACGAAAGACCCGTGTGTAAAG
CCGCGTTTCCAAAATGTATAAAACCGAGAGCATCTGGCCAATGTGCATCAGTTGTGGTCAGCAGCAAAAT
CAAGTGAATCATCTCAGTGCAACTAAAGGGGGGATCCGATCTCAATATGAAGTTATGCATATTACTGGCC
GTCGTGGCCTTTGTTGGCCTCTCGCTCGGGTCTAATGAGACTGATATGCAAGCTTTGCTTGAGTTCAAGT
CTCAAGTTTCTGAAAACAACAAGAGAGAGGTCTTGGCTTCATGGAATCACTCCTCCCCATTTTGTAATTG
GATTGGAGTCACATGTGGCCGCAGGAGAGAAAGAGTTATAAGTTTGAACCTTGGAGGATTCAAGTTAACC
GGTGTGATCTCACCCTCCATTGGTAATCTCTCCTTTCTTAGATTACTTAATCTTGCAGACAACTCTTTTG
GAAGTACCATCCCTCAAAAGGTGGGAAGGCTATTTAGGCTTCAGTACTTGAACATGAGCTATAATCTTCT
CGAAGGAAGGATTCCGTCTAGTCTTTCTAACTGCTCTAGACTGTCGACCGTTGATTTATCGTCAAACCAT
CTTGGACATGGTGTTCCTTCAGAACTAGGTTCACTTTCTAAGCTTGCCATTCTGGATCTTAGCAAAAACA
ACCTTACTGGAAATTTTCCTGCATCTTTAGGAAACTTGACGTCACTTCAGAAGCTTGACTTTGCATATAA
CCAGATGAGAGGTGAGATTCCAGACGAAGTAGCTAGATTGACTCAAATGGTGTTTTTCCAAATAGCACTG
AATAGTTTTTCAGGTGGTTTTCCTCCTGCATTGTACAACATCTCCTCTCTTGAGTCTCTATCTCTAGCTG
ACAATAGCTTTTCGGGTAATCTTAGGGCTGATTTTGGTTATCTTCTACCAAATCTAAGAAGACTTCTTTT
GGGAACAAATCAGTTCACTGGAGCTATTCCCAAAACACTTGCCAATATCTCAAGCCTTGAAAGGTTTGAT
ATCTCATCTAATTACCTGTCTGGTAGTATCCCTTTGAGCTTTGGAAAGTTACGTAATCTGTGGTGGTTAG
GGATTCGTAATAACTCTCTTGGAAATAACTCGTCCAGTGGTCTTGAATTTATTGGGGCTGTGGCGAACTG
CACTCAATTAGAGTACTTAGATGTTGGTTACAATAGACTTGGAGGTGAGCTTCCTGCTTCTATAGCCAAT
CTGTCCACTACATTGACTAGTCTGTTCCTTGGACAAAATCTTATCTCTGGAACCATTCCTCATGACATCG
GGAATCTTGTAAGCCTGCAAGAACTCAGCTTAGAAACAAATATGTTGAGTGGAGAACTTCCCGTCTCTTT
CGGGAAGCTTTTGAACTTGCAGGTTGTGGATCTGTATTCAAATGCAATATCGGGGGAAATACCATCTTAT
TTTGGCAACATGACTCGGTTGCAGAAGCTCCATTTGAATAGCAATAGTTTCCACGGAAGAATCCCTCAGA
GTCTTGGACGTTGTCGATACTTGCTAGACCTGTGGATGGATACAAATAGGTTGAATGGGACTATACCTCA
GGAAATACTGCAAATTCCATCCCTCGCTTACATAGATTTGTCAAACAATTTCTTGACAGGCCATTTTCCA
GAAGAAGTTGGAAAGTTAGAACTTCTTGTTGGACTAGGTGCTTCGTACAACAAATTATCAGGAAAGATGC
CACAAGCTATAGGGGGTTGTCTTTCGATGGAATTTCTCTTTATGCAAGGAAATTCGTTTGACGGAGCCAT
TCCAGATATAAGCCGGTTGGTAAGCCTAAAGAATGTTGACTTCTCCAACAACAATCTCTCTGGCCGGATA
CCTCGATATCTGGCCAGTCTTCCTTCGCTGCGAAATCTGAATCTTTCTATGAACAAGTTTGAGGGAAGGG
TGCCAACAACAGGAGTGTTTCGAAATGCTACAGCAGTTTCTGTTTTTGGTAACACAAATATTTGCGGAGG
CGTCCGAGAAATGCAACTAAAGCCATGCATTGTACAGGCATCTCCAAGGAAGAGAAAGCTGGAGGTGCTG
TTCCAGGGACCAAGCGGCAATCCCGGCGGCGATCTGGCCCCCCAGATGCTGCGCGAGCTGCAGGAGACCA
ATGCCGCCCTGCAGGACGTGCGCGAGCTGCTGCGCCACCGCGTGAAGGAGATCACCTTCCTGAAGAACAC
CGTGATGGAGTGCGACGCCTGCGGCATGCAGCCCTCTAGAGGCTCCGGCTCCATCATCCCAGTTGAGGAG
GAGAACCCGGACTTCTGGAACCGCGAGGCAGCCGAGGCCCTGGGTGCCGCCAAGAAGCTGCAGCCTGCAC
AGACAGCCGCCAAGAACCTCATCATCTTCCTGGGCGATGGGATGGGGGTGTCTACGGTGACAGCTGCCAG
GATCCTAAAAGGGCAGAAGAAGGACAAACTGGGGCCTGAGATACCCCTGGCCATGGACCGCTTCCCATAT
GTGGCTCTGTCCAAGACATACAATGTAGACAAACATGTGCCAGACAGTGGAGCCACAGCCACGGCCTACC
TGTGCGGGGTCAAGGGCAACTTCCAGACCATTGGCTTGAGTGCAGCCGCCCGCTTTAACCAGTGCAACAC
GACACGCGGCAACGAGGTCATCTCCGTGATGAATCGGGCCAAGAAAGCAGGGAAGTCAGTGGGAGTGGTA
ACCACCACACGAGTGCAGCACGCCTCGCCAGCCGGCACCTACGCCCACACGGTGAACCGCAACTGGTACT
CGGACGCCGACGTGCCTGCCTCGGCCCGCCAGGAGGGGTGCCAGGACATCGCTACGCAGCTCATCTCCAA
CATGGACATTGACGTGATCCTAGGTGGAGGCCGAAAGTACATGTTTCGCATGGGAACCCCAGACCCTGAG
TACCCAGATGACTACAGCCAAGGTGGGACCAGGCTGGACGGGAAGAATCTGGTGCAGGAATGGCTGGCGA
AGCGCCAGGGTGCCCGGTATGTGTGGAACCGCACTGAGCTCATGCAGGCTTCCCTGGACCCGTCTGTGAC
CCATCTCATGGGTCTCTTTGAGCCTGGAGACATGAAATACGAGATCCACCGAGACTCCACACTGGACCCC
TCCCTGATGGAGATGACAGAGGCTGCCCTGCGCCTGCTGAGCAGGAACCCCCGCGGCTTCTTCCTCTTCG
TGGAGGGTGGTCGCATCGACCATGGTCATCATGAAAGCAGGGCTTACCGGGCACTGACTGAGACGATCAT
GTTCGACGACGCCATTGAGAGGGCGGGCCAGCTCACCAGCGAGGAGGACACGCTGAGCCTCGTCACTGCC
GACCACTCCCACGTCTTCTCCTTCGGAGGCTACCCCCTGCGAGGGAGCTCCATCTTCGGGCTGGCCCCTG
GCAAGGCCCGGGACAGGAAGGCCTACACGGTCCTCCTATACGGAAACGGTCCAGGCTATGTGCTCAAGGA
CGGCGCCCGGCCGGATGTTACCGAGAGCGAGAGCGGGAGCCCCGAGTATCGGCAGCAGTCAGCAGTGCCC
CTGGACGAAGAGACCCACGCAGGCGAGGACGTGGCGGTGTTCGCGCGCGGCCCGCAGGCGCACCTGGTTC
ACGGCGTGCAGGAGCAGACCTTCATAGCGCACGTCATGGCCTTCGCCGCCTGCCTGGAGCCCTACACCGC
CTGCGACCTGGCGCCCCCCGCCGGCACCACCGACGCCGCGCACCCGGGTTCTAGAGGAAGCACCTCCGGC
GATAACGATTACAAGGATGATGATGATAAGGCCAGCGGCACCGGTCATCATCACCATCACCATTGAGTTT
AAACCCGCTGATCAGCCTCGACTGTGCCTTCTAAGGCCTGAGCTCGCTGATCAGCCTCGATCGAGGATCC
AGACATGATAAGATACATTGATGAGTTTGGACAAACCACAACTAGAATGCAGTGAAAAAAATGCTTTATT
TGTGAAATTTGTGATGCTATTGCTTTATTTGTAACCATTATAAGCTGCAATAAACAAGTTAACAACAACA
ATTGCATTCATTTTATGTTTCAGGTTCAGGGGGAGGTGTGGGAGGTTTTTTAAAGCAAGTAAAACCTCTA
CAAATGTGGTATGGCTGATTATGATCAGTCGACCTGCAGGCATGCAAGCTTGGCGTAATCATGGTCATAG
CTGTTTCCTGTGTGAAATTGTTATCCGCTCACAATTCCACACAACATACGAGCCGGAAGCATAAAGTGTA
AAGCCTGGGGTGCCTAATGAGTGAGCTAACTCACATTAATTGCGTTGCGCTCACTGCCCGCTTTCCAGTC
GGGAAACCTGTCGTGCCAGCTGCATTAATGAATCGGCCAACGCGCGGGGAGAGGCGGTTTGCGTATTGGG
CGCTCTTCCGCTTCCTCGCTCACTGACTCGCTGCGCTCGGTCGTTCGGCTGCGGCGAGCGGTATCAGCTC
ACTCAAAGGCGGTAATACGGTTATCCACAGAATCAGGGGATAACGCAGGAAAGAACATGTGAGCAAAAGG
CCAGCAAAAGGCCAGGAACCGTAAAAAGGCCGCGTTGCTGGCGTTTTTCCATAGGCTCCGCCCCCCTGAC
GAGCATCACAAAAATCGACGCTCAAGTCAGAGGTGGCGAAACCCGACAGGACTATAAAGATACCAGGCGT
TTCCCCCTGGAAGCTCCCTCGTGCGCTCTCCTGTTCCGACCCTGCCGCTTACCGGATACCTGTCCGCCTT
TCTCCCTTCGGGAAGCGTGGCGCTTTCTCATAGCTCACGCTGTAGGTATCTCAGTTCGGTGTAGGTCGTT
CGCTCCAAGCTGGGCTGTGTGCACGAACCCCCCGTTCAGCCCGACCGCTGCGCCTTATCCGGTAACTATC
GTCTTGAGTCCAACCCGGTAAGACACGACTTATCGCCACTGGCAGCAGCCACTGGTAACAGGATTAGCAG
AGCGAGGTATGTAGGCGGTGCTACAGAGTTCTTGAAGTGGTGGCCTAACTACGGCTACACTAGAAGAACA
GTATTTGGTATCTGCGCTCTGCTGAAGCCAGTTACCTTCGGAAAAAGAGTTGGTAGCTCTTGATCCGGCA
AACAAACCACCGCTGGTAGCGGTGGTTTTTTTGTTTGCAAGCAGCAGATTACGCGCAGAAAAAAAGGATC
TCAAGAAGATCCTTTGATCTTTTCTACGGGGTCTGACGCTCAGTGGAACGAAAACTCACGTTAAGGGATT
TTGGTCATGAGATTATCAAAAAGGATCTTCACCTAGATCCTTTTAAATTAAAAATGAAGTTTTAAATCAA
TCTAAAGTATATATGAGTAAACTTGGTCTGACAGTTACCAATGCTTAATCAGTGAGGCACCTATCTCAGC
GATCTGTCTATTTCGTTCATCCATAGTTGCCTGACTCCCCGTCGTGTAGATAACTACGATACGGGAGGGC
TTACCATCTGGCCCCAGTGCTGCAATGATACCGCGAGACCCACGCTCACCGGCTCCAGATTTATCAGCAA
TAAACCAGCCAGCCGGAAGGGCCGAGCGCAGAAGTGGTCCTGCAACTTTATCCGCCTCCATCCAGTCTAT
TAATTGTTGCCGGGAAGCTAGAGTAAGTAGTTCGCCAGTTAATAGTTTGCGCAACGTTGTTGCCATTGCT
ACAGGCATCGTGGTGTCACGCTCGTCGTTTGGTATGGCTTCATTCAGCTCCGGTTCCCAACGATCAAGGC
GAGTTACATGATCCCCCATGTTGTGCAAAAAAGCGGTTAGCTCCTTCGGTCCTCCGATCGTTGTCAGAAG
TAAGTTGGCCGCAGTGTTATCACTCATGGTTATGGCAGCACTGCATAATTCTCTTACTGTCATGCCATCC
GTAAGATGCTTTTCTGTGACTGGTGAGTACTCAACCAAGTCATTCTGAGAATAGTGTATGCGGCGACCGA
GTTGCTCTTGCCCGGCGTCAATACGGGATAATACCGCGCCACATAGCAGAACTTTAAAAGTGCTCATCAT
TGGAAAACGTTCTTCGGGGCGAAAACTCTCAAGGATCTTACCGCTGTTGAGATCCAGTTCGATGTAACCC
ACTCGTGCACCCAACTGATCTTCAGCATCTTTTACTTTCACCAGCGTTTCTGGGTGAGCAAAAACAGGAA
GGCAAAATGCCGCAAAAAAGGGAATAAGGGCGACACGGAAATGTTGAATACTCATACTCTTCCTTTTTCA
ATATTATTGAAGCATTTATCAGGGTTATTGTCTCATGAGCGGATACATATTTGAATGTATTTAGAAAAAT
AAACAAATAGGGGTTCCGCGCACATTTCCCCGAAAAGTGCCACCTGACGTCTAAGAAACCATTATTATCA
TGACATTAACCTATAAAAATAGGCGTATCACGAGGCCCTTTCGTCTCGCGCGTTTCGGTGATGACGGTGA
AAACCTCTGACACATGCAGCTCCCGGAGACGGTCACAGCTTGTCTGTAAGCGGATGCCGGGAGCAGACAA
GCCCGTCAGGGCGCGTCAGCGGGTGTTGGCGGGTGTCGGGGCTGGCTTAACTATGCGGCATCAGAGCAGA
TTGTACTGAGAGTGCACCATATGCGGTGTGAAATACCGCACAGATGCGTAAGGAGAAAATACCGCATCAG
GCGCCATTCGCCATTCAGGCTGCGCAACTGTTGGGAAGGGCGATCGGTGCGGGCCTCTTCGCTATTACGC
CAGCTGGCGAAAGGGGGATGTGCTGCAAGGCGATTAAGTTGGGTAACGCCAGGGTTTTCCCAGTCACGAC
GTT
Features (pLannotate 1.2.2; 18 found; start..end, strand, type, name):
     23..449     +  promoter       MT promoter: Drosophila metallothionein promoter
    473..2368    +  CDS            EFR (fragment): EFR_ARATH - Experimental evidence at protein level: Swiss-Prot protein existence level 1. Constitutes the pattern-recognition receptor (PPR) that determines the specific perception of elongation factor Tu (EF-Tu), a potent elicitor of the defense response to pathogen-associated molecular patterns (PAMPs); phosphorylates BIK1 upon elicitation to regulate immune responses such as defense hormone expression (e.g. jasmonic acid (JA) and salicylic acid (SA)) (PubMed:29649442). Reduces transformation by Rhizobium radiobacter probably by inducing plant defense during the interaction. Binding to the e
   2339..2560    +  CDS            COMP (fragment): COMP_BOVIN - Experimental evidence at protein level: Swiss-Prot protein existence level 1. May play a role in the structural integrity of cartilage via its interaction with other extracellular matrix proteins such as the collagens and fibronectin. Can mediate the interaction of chondrocytes with the cartilage extracellular matrix through interaction with cell surface integrin receptors. Could play a role in the pathogenesis of osteoarthritis. Potent suppressor of apoptosis in both primary chondrocytes and transformed cells. Suppresses apoptosis by blocking the activation of caspase-3 and by in
   2572..4024    +  CDS            SEAP (fragment): secreted alkaline phosphatase from human placenta The natural enzyme has a C-terminal transmembrane sequence that is replaced by a GPI anchor.
   4061..4090    +  CDS            2xFLAG (fragment): two tandem FLAG® epitope tags
   4196..4330    -  polyA_signal   SV40 poly(A) signal: SV40 polyadenylation signal
   4353..4437    -  CDS            large T antigen (fragment): large T antigen from SV40 (simian virus 40)
   4437..4461    +  misc_feature   MCS (fragment): pUC18/19 multiple cloning site
   4498..4514    -  protein_bind   lac operator: The lac repressor binds to the lac operator to inhibit transcription in E. coli. This inhibition can be relieved by adding lactose or isopropyl-β-D-thiogalactopyranoside (IPTG). lac repressor encoded by lacI
   4522..4552    -  promoter       lac promoter: promoter for the E. coli lac operon
   4567..4588    -  protein_bind   CAP binding site: CAP binding activates transcription in the presence of cAMP. E. coli catabolite activator protein
   4601..4693    -  CDS            lacI (fragment): lac repressor; lacI; The lac repressor binds to the lac operator to inhibit transcription in E. coli. This inhibition can be relieved by adding lactose or isopropyl-β-D-thiogalactopyranoside (IPTG).
   4876..5464    -  rep_origin     ori: high-copy-number ColE1/pMB1/pBR322/pUC origin of replication
   5635..6495    -  CDS            AmpR: β-lactamase; bla; confers resistance to ampicillin, carbenicillin, and related antibiotics
   6496..6600    -  promoter       AmpR promoter: bla
   6695..6730    +  CDS            rop (fragment): Rop protein, which maintains plasmids at low copy number; rop
   6832..6931    +  misc_feature   bom (fragment): basis of mobility region from pBR322
   6937..21      -  CDS            lacZα (fragment) (across the origin): LacZα fragment of β-galactosidase; lacZ fragment
