[The description below was written by a language model from this plasmid's Addgene catalogue record and pLannotate feature annotations shown in this document.]
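Description:
EFR D5_pECIA14 is an insect-cell expression plasmid built on the pECIA14 backbone and designed for secreted protein production in Drosophila cell culture. It is maintained in E. coli as a high-copy plasmid through a ColE1/pUC-type origin and selected with ampicillin via the β-lactamase gene. The remaining bacterial annotations (lac promoter/operator, and fragments of lacZα, lacI, rop and bom) are remnants of the cloning-vector backbone and have no role in the payload.

Expression is driven by the Drosophila metallothionein promoter, which is induced by adding copper sulfate to the culture. The insert, introduced by ligation-independent cloning, is the extracellular leucine-rich repeat domain of the Arabidopsis thaliana receptor kinase EFR (AT5G20480), the pattern-recognition receptor that perceives bacterial elongation factor Tu. It is fused at its C-terminus to a coiled-coil helix from cartilage oligomeric matrix protein (rat, according to the depositor), which assembles the fusion into pentamers. This is followed by human placental alkaline phosphatase, a FLAG epitope and a hexahistidine tag. The His tag is stated by the depositor but is not separately annotated in the feature table, and an SV40 polyadenylation signal lies downstream of the cassette.

This is the "prey" format of an extracellular interaction assay and is meant to be paired with the corresponding bait construct in pECIA2. Pentamerisation raises avidity so that weak ectodomain contacts can be captured, while alkaline phosphatase offers an enzymatic readout of prey binding. The associated study used such pairs to map interactions among the extracellular domains of Arabidopsis leucine-rich repeat receptor kinases.
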