Addgene plasmid #114919: EFR D5_pECIA14
Purpose: Prey vector EFR D5_pECIA14 should be used with bait vector EFR D5_pECIA2.
Depositing lab: Youssef Belkhadir. Depositing organization: Gregor Mendel Institute of Molecular Plant Biology. Publication: An extracellular network of Arabidopsis leucine-rich repeat receptor kinases. Smakowska-Luzan E, Mott GA, Parys K, Stegmann M, Howton TC, Layeghifard M, Neuhold J, Lehner A, Kong J, Grunwald K, Weinberger N, Satbhai SB, Mayer D, Busch W, Madalinski M, Stolt-Bergner P, Provart NJ, Mukhtar MS, Zipfel C, Desveaux D, Guttman DS, Belkhadir Y. Nature. 2018 Jan 18;553(7688):342-346. doi: 10.1038/nature25184. Epub 2018 Jan 10. PubMed 29320478.
Backbone
  Vector backbone: pECIA14
  Backbone manufacturer: Chris Garcia (Addgene plasmid # 47051)
  Vector type: Insect Expression
Growth in bacteria
  Bacterial resistance: Ampicillin, 100 μg/mL
  Growth temperature: 37°C
  Growth strain: DH5alpha
  Copy number: High Copy
Gene/Insert
  Gene/Insert name: AT5G20480
  Species: A. thaliana (mustard weed)
  Entrez Gene: EFR (a.k.a. AT5G20480, EF-TU receptor, F7C8.70, F7C8_70)
  Promoter: Metallothionein (Copper-Inducible)
  Cloning method: Ligation Independent Cloning
Terms and licenses: Academic/Nonprofit Terms; Industry Terms: Not Available to Industry
Depositor comments: Plasmid for secreted expression in Drosophila cell culture by induction via CuSO4. Insert is an extracellular domain of indicated LRR-RK, C-terminally tagged with Pentameric rat COMP helix, Alkaline Phosphatase (human, placental), Flag, and hexahistidine tags. Insert Protein Sequence: SNETDMQALLEFKSQVSENNKREVLASWNHSSPFCNWIGVTCGRRRERVISLNLGGFKLTGVISPSIGNLSFLRLLNLADNSFGSTIPQKVGRLFRLQYLNMSYNLLEGRIPSSLSNCSRLSTVDLSSNHLGHGVPSELGSLSKLAILDLSKNNLTGNFPASLGNLTSLQKLDFAYNQMRGEIPDEVARLTQMVFFQIALNSFSGGFPPALYNISSLESLSLADNSFSGNLRADFGYLLPNLRRLLLGTNQFTGAIPKTLANISSLERFDISSNYLSGSIPLSFGKLRNLWWLGIRNNSLGNNSSSGLEFIGAVANCTQLEYLDVGYNRLGGELPASIANLSTTLTSLFLGQNLISGTIPHDIGNLVSLQELSLETNMLSGELPVSFGKLLNLQVVDLYSNAISGEIPSYFGNMTRLQKLHLNSNSFHGRIPQSLGRCRYLLDLWMDTNRLNGTIPQEILQIPSLAYIDLSNNFLTGHFPEEVGKLELLVGLGASYNKLSGKMPQAIGGCLSMEFLFMQGNSFDGAIPDISRLVSLKNVDFSNNNLSGRIPRYLASLPSLRNLNLSMNKFEGRVPTTGVFRNATAVSVFGNTNICGGVREMQLKPCIVQASPRKRK
How to cite: EFR D5_pECIA14 was a gift from Youssef Belkhadir (Addgene plasmid # 114919 ; http://n2t.net/addgene:114919 ; RRID:Addgene_114919)
